Addgene plasmid #79736: PHKG2_HUMAN_D0
Purpose: This plasmid encodes the kinase domain of PHKG2. Intended for co-expression with Lambda Phosphatase that accompanies this set to enhance bacterial kinase expression.
Depositing lab: John Chodera & Nicholas Levinson & Markus Seeliger. Depositing organization: Memorial Sloan-Kettering Cancer Center. Publication: An open library of human kinase domain constructs for automated bacterial expression. Albanese SK, Parton DL, Isik M, Rodriguez-Laureano L, Hanson SM, Behr JM, Gradia S, Jeans C, Levinson NM, Seeliger MA, Chodera JD. Biochemistry. 2018 Jul 13. doi: 10.1021/acs.biochem.7b01081. PubMed 30004690.
Backbone
  Vector backbone: pET His10 TEV LIC cloning vector (2B-T-10)
  Backbone manufacturer: Scott Gradia (Addgene plasmid # 78173)
  Vector type: Bacterial Expression
Growth in bacteria
  Bacterial resistance: Ampicillin, 100 μg/mL
  Growth temperature: 37°C
  Growth strain: DH5alpha
  Copy number: Low Copy
Gene/Insert
  Gene/Insert name: PHKG2
  Species: H. sapiens (human)
  Entrez Gene: PHKG2 (a.k.a. GSD9C)
  Promoter: T7
  Tag / fusion protein: His10-TEV (N terminal on backbone)
  Cloning method: Ligation Independent Cloning
  Sequencing primers: 5′ T7; 3′ T7 reverse
Terms and licenses: Academic/Nonprofit Terms; Industry Terms: Not Available to Industry
Depositor comments: This plasmid was generated as part of an open library of human kinase domain constructs for automated bacterial expression. The work can be found here doi: http://dx.doi.org/10.1101/038711 The lambda phosphatase expression vector can be found at https://www.addgene.org/79748/ The YopH Phosphatase expression vector can be found at https://www.addgene.org/79749/
How to cite: PHKG2_HUMAN_D0 was a gift from John Chodera & Nicholas Levinson & Markus Seeliger (Addgene plasmid # 79736 ; http://n2t.net/addgene:79736 ; RRID:Addgene_79736)
