[The description below was written by a language model from this plasmid's Addgene catalogue record.]
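Description:
PHKG2_HUMAN_D0 is a bacterial expression plasmid that encodes the kinase domain of human PHKG2, the gene also known as GSD9C. It is built on the pET His10 TEV LIC cloning vector (2B-T-10), a pET-type backbone into which the insert was placed by ligation-independent cloning. The plasmid is maintained in E. coli under ampicillin selection and is recorded as low copy, with DH5alpha listed as the propagation strain. The record does not state the origin of replication, the exact residue boundaries of the kinase domain, or the overall plasmid size, and no feature table is provided.

Expression is driven by a T7 promoter, so production of the protein depends on a host that supplies T7 RNA polymerase. The backbone contributes an N-terminal ten-histidine tag followed by a TEV protease recognition site. The tag allows the kinase domain to be captured by immobilised metal affinity chromatography, and TEV cleavage then removes it.

The construct belongs to an open library of human kinase domain constructs designed for automated bacterial expression. It is intended to be co-expressed with the Lambda phosphatase vector that accompanies the set, which the depositors state enhances bacterial kinase expression, and a YopH phosphatase vector is also part of the collection. Typical use is therefore recombinant production and purification of the PHKG2 catalytic domain. The plasmid is distributed under academic and nonprofit terms only.
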