>Addgene plasmid #79736 | PHKG2_HUMAN_D0 | depositor partial sequence | sequence record 149058 | Sequence of gene (PHKG2_HUMAN) inserted into backbone.
GGGCCGGAGGATGAGCTGCCCGACTGGGCCGCCGCCAAAGAGTTTTACCAGAAGTACGACCCTAAGGACG
TCATCGGCAGAGGAGTGAGCTCTGTGGTCCGCCGTTGTGTTCATCGAGCTACTGGCCACGAGTTTGCGGT
GAAGATTATGGAAGTGACAGCTGAGCGGCTGAGTCCTGAGCAGCTGGAGGAGGTGCGGGAAGCCACACGG
CGAGAGACACACATCCTTCGCCAGGTCGCCGGCCACCCCCACATCATCACCCTCATCGATTCCTACGAGT
CTTCTAGCTTCATGTTCCTGGTGTTTGACCTGATGCGGAAGGGAGAGCTGTTTGACTATCTCACAGAGAA
GGTGGCCCTCTCTGAAAAGGAAACCAGGTCCATCATGCGGTCTCTGCTGGAAGCAGTGAGCTTTCTCCAT
GCCAACAACATTGTGCATCGAGATCTGAAGCCCGAGAATATTCTCCTAGATGACAATATGCAGATCCGAC
TTTCAGATTTCGGGTTCTCCTGCCACTTGGAACCTGGCGAGAAGCTTCGAGAGTTGTGTGGGACCCCAGG
GTATCTAGCGCCAGAGATCCTTAAATGCTCCATGGATGAAACCCACCCAGGCTATGGCAAGGAGGTCGAC
CTCTGGGCCTGTGGGGTGATCTTGTTCACACTCCTGGCTGGCTCGCCACCCTTCTGGCACCGGCGGCAGA
TCCTGATGTTACGCATGATCATGGAGGGCCAGTACCAGTTCAGTTCCCCCGAGTGGGATGACCGTTCCAG
CACTGTCAAAGACCTGATCTCCAGGCTGCTGCAGGTGGATCCTGAGGCACGCCTGACAGCTGAGCAGGCC
CTACAGCACCCCTTCTTTGAGCGT
