>Addgene plasmid #79736 | PHKG2_HUMAN_D0 | addgene partial sequence | sequence record 159288 | T7 5'-TAATACGACTCACTATAGGG-3'
TCCGGAGAGCTCTTTAATTAAGCGGCCGCCCTGCAGGACTCGAGTTCTAGAAATAATTTTGTTTAACTTT
AAGAAGGAGATATACATATGAAATCTTCTCACCATCACCATCACCATCACCATCACCATGAAAACCTGTA
CTTCCAATCCAATGCAGGGCCGGAGGATGAGCTGCCCGACTGGGCCGCCGCCAAAGAGTTTTACCAGAAG
TACGACCCTAAGGACGTCATCGGCAGAGGAGTGAGCTCTGTGGTCCGCCGTTGTGTTCATCGAGCTACTG
GCCACGAGTTTGCGGTGAAGATTATGGAAGTGACAGCTGAGCGGCTGAGTCCTGAGCAGCTGGAGGAGGT
GCGGGAAGCCACACGGCGAGAGACACACATCCTTCGCCAGGTCGCCGGCCACCCCCACATCATCACCCTC
ATCGATTCCTACGAGTCTTCTAGCTTCATGTTCCTGGTGTTTGACCTGATGCGGAAGGGAGAGCTGTTTG
ACTATCTCACAGAGAAGGTGGCCCTCTCTGAAAAGGAAACCAGGTCCATCATGCGGTCTCTGCTGGAAGC
AGTGAGCTTTCTCCATGCCAACAACATTGTGCATCGAGATCTGAAGCCCGAGAATATTCTCCTAGATGAC
AATATGCAGATCCGACTTTCAGATTTCGGGTTCTCCTGCCACTTGGAACCTGGCGAGAAGCTTCGAGAGT
TGTGTGGGACCCCAGGGTATCTAGCGCCAGAGATCCTTAAATGCTCCATGGATGAAACCCACCCAGGCTA
TGGCAAGGAGGTCGACCTCTGGGCCTGTGGGGTGATCTTGTTCACACTCCTGGCTGGCTCGCCACCCTTC
TGGCACCGGCGGCAGATCCTGATGTTACGCATGATCATGGAGGGCCAGTACCAGTTCAGTTCCCCCGAGT
GGGATGACCGTTCCAGCACTGTCAAAGACCTGATCTCCAGGCTGCTGCAGGTGGATCCTGAGGCACGCCT
GACAGCTGAGCAGGCCCTACAGCA
