>Addgene plasmid #79736 | PHKG2_HUMAN_D0 | addgene partial sequence | sequence record 159289 | T7term 5'-GCTAGTTATTGCTCAGCGG-3'
TTTGTTAGCAGCCGGATCAGCGCGCACGCGTGGTACCGGCCGGCCACCAGGTGGCGCGCCGCGATCGCGG
ATCCGTTATCCACTTCCAATGTTATTAACGCTCAAAGAAGGGGTGCTGTAGGGCCTGCTCAGCTGTCAGG
CGTGCCTCAGGATCCACCTGCAGCAGCCTGGAGATCAGGTCTTTGACAGTGCTGGAACGGTCATCCCACT
CGGGGGAACTGAACTGGTACTGGCCCTCCATGATCATGCGTAACATCAGGATCTGCCGCCGGTGCCAGAA
GGGTGGCGAGCCAGCCAGGAGTGTGAACAAGATCACCCCACAGGCCCAGAGGTCGACCTCCTTGCCATAG
CCTGGGTGGGTTTCATCCATGGAGCATTTAAGGATCTCTGGCGCTAGATACCCTGGGGTCCCACACAACT
CTCGAAGCTTCTCGCCAGGTTCCAAGTGGCAGGAGAACCCGAAATCTGAAAGTCGGATCTGCATATTGTC
ATCTAGGAGAATATTCTCGGGCTTCAGATCTCGATGCACAATGTTGTTGGCATGGAGAAAGCTCACTGCT
TCCAGCAGAGACCGCATGATGGACCTGGTTTCCTTTTCAGAGAGGGCCACCTTCTCTGTGAGATAGTCAA
ACAGCTCTCCCTTCCGCATCAGGTCAAACACCAGGAACATGAAGCTAGAAGACTCGTAGGAATCGATGAG
GGTGATGATGTGGGGGTGGCCGGCGACCTGGCGAAGGATGTGTGTCTCTCGCCGTGTGGCTTCCCGCACC
TCCTCCAGCTGCTCAGGACTCAGCCGCTCAGCTGTCACTTCCATAATCTTCACCGCAAACTCGTGGCCAG
TAGCTCGATGAACACAACGGCGGACCACAGAGCTCACTCCTCTGCCGATGACGTCCTTAGGGTCGTACTT
CTGGTAAAACTCTTTGGCGGCGGCCCAGTCGGGCAGCTCATCCTCCGGCCCTGCATTGGATTGGAAGTAC
AGGTTTTCATGGTG
